>Addgene plasmid #73998 | CAG-RORb2-IRES-GFPd2 | addgene full sequence | sequence record 179987 | Addgene assembled full plasmid sequence
GGTCGACATTGATTATTGACTAGTTATTAATAGTAATCAATTACGGGGTCATTAGTTCATAGCCCATATA
TGGAGTTCCGCGTTACATAACTTACGGTAAATGGCCCGCCTGGCTGACCGCCCAACGACCCCCGCCCATT
GACGTCAATAATGACGTATGTTCCCATAGTAACGCCAATAGGGACTTTCCATTGACGTCAATGGGTGGAG
TATTTACGGTAAACTGCCCACTTGGCAGTACATCAAGTGTATCATATGCCAAGTACGCCCCCTATTGACG
TCAATGACGGTAAATGGCCCGCCTGGCATTATGCCCAGTACATGACCTTATGGGACTTTCCTACTTGGCA
GTACATCTACGTATTAGTCATCGCTATTACCATGGTCGAGGTGAGCCCCACGTTCTGCTTCACTCTCCCC
ATCTCCCCCCCCTCCCCACCCCCAATTTTGTATTTATTTATTTTTTAATTATTTTGTGCAGCGATGGGGG
CGGGGGGGGGGGGGGCGCGCGCCAGGCGGGGCGGGGCGGGGCGAGGGGCGGGGCGGGGCGAGGCGGAGAG
GTGCGGCGGCAGCCAATCAGAGCGGCGCGCTCCGAAAGTTTCCTTTTATGGCGAGGCGGCGGCGGCGGCG
GCCCTATAAAAAGCGAAGCGCGCGGCGGGCGGGAGTCGCTGCGTTGCCTTCGCCCCGTGCCCCGCTCCGC
GCCGCCTCGCGCCGCCCGCCCCGGCTCTGACTGACCGCGTTACTCCCACAGGTGAGCGGGCGGGACGGCC
CTTCTCCTCCGGGCTGTAATTAGCGCTTGGTTTAATGACGGCTCGTTTCTTTTCTGTGGCTGCGTGAAAG
CCTTAAAGGGCTCCGGGAGGGCCCTTTGTGCGGGGGGGAGCGGCTCGGGGGGTGCGTGCGTGTGTGTGTG
CGTGGGGAGCGCCGCGTGCGGCCCGCGCTGCCCGGCGGCTGTGAGCGCTGCGGGCGCGGCGCGGGGCTTT
GTGCGCTCCGCGTGTGCGCGAGGGGAGCGCGGCCGGGGGCGGTGCCCCGCGGTGCGGGGGGGCTGCGAGG
GGAACAAAGGCTGCGTGCGGGGTGTGTGCGTGGGGGGGTGAGCAGGGGGTGTGGGCGCGGCGGTCGGGCT
GTAACCCCCCCCTGCACCCCCCTCCCCGAGTTGCTGAGCACGGCCCGGCTTCGGGTGCGGGGCTCCGTGC
GGGGCGTGGCGCGGGGCTCGCCGTGCCGGGCGGGGGGTGGCGGCAGGTGGGGGTGCCGGGCGGGGCGGGG
CCGCCTCGGGCCGGGGAGGGCTCGGGGGAGGGGCGCGGCGGCCCCGGAGCGCCGGCGGCTGTCGAGGCGC
GGCGAGCCGCAGCCATTGCCTTTTATGGTAATCGTGCGAGAGGGCGCAGGGACTTCCTTTGTCCCAAATC
TGGCGGAGCCGAAATCTGGGAGGCGCCGCCGCACCCCCTCTAGCGGGCGCGGGCGAAGCGGTGCGGCGCC
GGCAGGAAGGAAATGGGCGGGGAGGGCCTTCGTGCGTCGCCGCGCCGCCGTCCCCTTCTCCATCTCCAGC
CTCGGGGCTGCCGCAGGGGGACGGCTGCCTTCGGGGGGGACGGGGCAGGGCGGGGTTCGGCTTCTGGCGT
GTGACCGGCGGCTCTAGAGCCTCTGCTAACCATGTTCATGCCTTCTTCTTTTTCCTACAGCTCCTGGGCA
ACGTGCTGGTTATTGTGCTGTCTCATCATTTTGGCAAAGAATTCGCCACCATGTGTGAGAACCAGCCCAA
AACTAAAGCTGACGGCACTGCACAAATTGAAGTGATACCATGCAAAATTTGTGGCGATAAATCCTCCGGG
ATCCACTACGGAGTCATCACGTGTGAAGGCTGCAAGGGATTCTTCAGGAGGAGCCAGCAGAACAATGCCT
CTTACTCCTGCCCAAGGCAGAGAAACTGTTTAATTGACAGAACCAACAGGAACCGTTGCCAACACTGCCG
CCTGCAGAAGTGTCTTGCCCTAGGAATGTCAAGAGATGCTGTAAAGTTCGGGAGGATGTCCAAGAAGCAG
CGGGACAGCCTGTATGCTGAGGTGCAGAAGCATCAGCAAAGGCTGCAGGAGCAGCGGCAGCAGCAGAGTG
GGGAGGCGGAGGCCCTCGCCAGGGTGTACAGCAGCAGCATTAGCAATGGCCTCAGCAACCTGAACACCGA
GACCGGCGGCACATACGCCAACGGGCACGTCATTGACCTGCCCAAGTCCGAAGGTTATTACAGCATAGAT
TCCGGTCAGCCGTCTCCCGATCAGTCAGGACTGGACATGACTGGGATCAAACAGATAAAGCAAGAACCTA
TCTATGACCTCACATCTGTACCCAACTTGTTTACCTATAGCTCTTTCAACAACGGGCAGTTAGCTCCCGG
GATAACAATGTCTGAGATCGATCGAATTGCACAGAACATCATTAAGTCCCATTTGGAGACATGTCAGTAC
ACCATGGAAGAACTCCATCAGCTGGCATGGCAGACCCACACCTACGAGGAAATCAAGGCGTATCAAAGCA
AGTCCAGGGAGGCTCTGTGGCAGCAGTGTGCCATCCAGATCACCCATGCTATCCAGTACGTGGTGGAGTT
CGCCAAGCGGATAACAGGCTTCATGGAGCTGTGTCAGAACGATCAGATCTTACTTCTGAAGTCAGGTTGC
TTGGAAGTGGTTTTAGTGAGAATGTGTCGTGCCTTCAACCCATTAAACAACACTGTTCTGTTTGAAGGAA
AATATGGAGGAATGCAAATGTTCAAAGCCTTAGGTTCGGATGACCTAGTGAATGAAGCATTTGACTTTGC
GAAGAATCTGTGTTCCTTGCAGCTGACTGAGGAAGAGATTGCTCTGTTCTCCTCTGCTGTTCTGATATCC
CCAGACCGAGCCTGGCTGATCGAACCAAGAAAAGTCCAGAAGCTTCAGGAAAAGATTTATTTTGCACTGC
AACATGTGATTCAGAAGAACCACCTGGATGATGAGACCCTGGCAAAGTTAATAGCCAAGATACCAACTAT
CACGGCAGTCTGCAACTTGCATGGGGAGAAGCTGCAGGTATTTAAGCAGTCTCATCCAGACATAGTGAAT
ACACTGTTTCCTCCATTGTACAAGGAGCTCTTTAATCCTGACTGTGCTGCGGTCTGCAAATGAGCGGCCG
CTACGTAAATTCCGCCCCCCCCCCCCCTCTCCCTCCCCCCCCCCTAACGTTACTGGCCGAAGCCGCTTGG
AATAAGGCCGGTGTGCGTTTGTCTATATGTTATTTTCCACCATATTGCCGTCTTTTGGCAATGTGAGGGC
CCGGAAACCTGGCCCTGTCTTCTTGACGAGCATTCCTAGGGGTCTTTCCCCTCTCGCCAAAGGAATGCAA
GGTCTGTTGAATGTCGTGAAGGAAGCAGTTCCTCTGGAAGCTTCTTGAAGACAAACAACGTCTGTAGCGA
CCCTTTGCAGGCAGCGGAACCCCCCACCTGGCGACAGGTGCCTCTGCGGCCAAAAGCCACGTGTATAAGA
TACACCTGCAAAGGCGGCACAACCCCAGTGCCACGTTGTGAGTTGGATAGTTGTGGAAAGAGTCAAATGG
CTCTCCTCAAGCGTATTCAACAAGGGGCTGAAGGATGCCCAGAAGGTACCCCATTGTATGGGATCTGATC
TGGGGCCTCGGTGCACATGCTTTACATGTGTTTAGTCGAGGTTAAAAAAACGTCTAGGCCCCCCGAACCA
CGGGGACGTGGTTTTCCTTTGAAAAACACGATGATAATATGGCCACAACCATGGTGAGCAAGGGCGAGGA
GCTGTTCACCGGGGTGGTGCCCATCCTGGTCGAGCTGGACGGCGACGTAAACGGCCACAAGTTCAGCGTG
TCCGGCGAGGGCGAGGGCGATGCCACCTACGGCAAGCTGACCCTGAAGTTCATCTGCACCACCGGCAAGC
TGCCCGTGCCCTGGCCCACCCTCGTGACCACCCTGACCTACGGCGTGCAGTGCTTCAGCCGCTACCCCGA
CCACATGAAGCAGCACGACTTCTTCAAGTCCGCCATGCCCGAAGGCTACGTCCAGGAGCGCACCATCTTC
TTCAAGGACGACGGCAACTACAAGACCCGCGCCGAGGTGAAGTTCGAGGGCGACACCCTGGTGAACCGCA
TCGAGCTGAAGGGCATCGACTTCAAGGAGGACGGCAACATCCTGGGGCACAAGCTGGAGTACAACTACAA
CAGCCACAACGTCTATATCATGGCCGACAAGCAGAAGAACGGCATCAAGGTGAACTTCAAGATCCGCCAC
AACATCGAGGACGGCAGCGTGCAGCTCGCCGACCACTACCAGCAGAACACCCCCATCGGCGACGGCCCCG
TGCTGCTGCCCGACAACCACTACCTGAGCACCCAGTCCGCCCTGAGCAAAGACCCCAACGAGAAGCGCGA
TCACATGGTCCTGCTGGAGTTCGTGACCGCCGCCGGGATCACTCTCGGCATGGACGAGCTGTACAAGAAG
CTTAGCCATGGCTTCCCGCCGGAGGTGGAGGAGCAGGATGATGGCACGCTGCCCATGTCTTGTGCCCAGG
AGAGCGGGATGGACCGTCACCCTGCAGCCTGTGCTTCTGCTAGGATCAATGTGTAGGCGGCCCCGCCAGC
ACAGTGGTCGATCGACCAATGCCCTGGCTCACAAATACCACTGAGATCTTTTTCCCTCTGCCAAAAATTA
TGGGGACATCATGAAGCCCCTTGAGCATCTGACTTCTGGCTAATAAAGGAAATTTATTTTCATTGCAATA
GTGTGTTGGAATTTTTTGTGTCTCTCACTCGGAAGGACATATGGGAGGGCAAATCATTTAAAACATCAGA
ATGAGTATTTGGTTTAGAGTTTGGCAACATATGCCCATATGCTGGCTGCCATGAACAAAGGTTGGCTATA
AAGAGGTCATCAGTATATGAAACAGCCCCCTGCTGTCCATTCCTTATTCCATAGAAAAGCCTTGACTTGA
GGTTAGATTTTTTTTATATTTTGTTTTGTGTTATTTTTTTCTTTAACATCCCTAAAATTTTCCTTACATG
TTTTACTAGCCAGATTTTTCCTCCTCTCCTGACTACTCCCAGTCATAGCTGTCCCTCTTCTCTTATGGAG
ATCCCTCGACCTGCAGCCCAAGCTTGGCGTAATCATGGTCATAGCTGTTTCCTGTGTGAAATTGTTATCC
GCTCACAATTCCACACAACATACGAGCCGGAAGCATAAAGTGTAAAGCCTGGGGTGCCTAATGAGTGAGC
TAACTCACATTAATTGCGTTGCGCTCACTGCCCGCTTTCCAGTCGGGAAACCTGTCGTGCCAGCGGATCC
GCATCTCAATTAGTCAGCAACCATAGTCCCGCCCCTAACTCCGCCCATCCCGCCCCTAACTCCGCCCAGT
TCCGCCCATTCTCCGCCCCATGGCTGACTAATTTTTTTTATTTATGCAGAGGCCGAGGCCGCCTCGGCCT
CTGAGCTATTCCAGAAGTAGTGAGGAGGCTTTTTTGGAGGCCTAGGCTTTTGCAAAAAGCTAACTTGTTT
ATTGCAGCTTATAATGGTTACAAATAAAGCAATAGCATCACAAATTTCACAAATAAAGCATTTTTTTCAC
TGCATTCTAGTTGTGGTTTGTCCAAACTCATCAATGTATCTTATCATGTCTGGATCCGCTGCATTAATGA
ATCGGCCAACGCGCGGGGAGAGGCGGTTTGCGTATTGGGCGCTCTTCCGCTTCCTCGCTCACTGACTCGC
TGCGCTCGGTCGTTCGGCTGCGGCGAGCGGTATCAGCTCACTCAAAGGCGGTAATACGGTTATCCACAGA
ATCAGGGGATAACGCAGGAAAGAACATGTGAGCAAAAGGCCAGCAAAAGGCCAGGAACCGTAAAAAGGCC
GCGTTGCTGGCGTTTTTCCATAGGCTCCGCCCCCCTGACGAGCATCACAAAAATCGACGCTCAAGTCAGA
GGTGGCGAAACCCGACAGGACTATAAAGATACCAGGCGTTTCCCCCTGGAAGCTCCCTCGTGCGCTCTCC
TGTTCCGACCCTGCCGCTTACCGGATACCTGTCCGCCTTTCTCCCTTCGGGAAGCGTGGCGCTTTCTCAT
AGCTCACGCTGTAGGTATCTCAGTTCGGTGTAGGTCGTTCGCTCCAAGCTGGGCTGTGTGCACGAACCCC
CCGTTCAGCCCGACCGCTGCGCCTTATCCGGTAACTATCGTCTTGAGTCCAACCCGGTAAGACACGACTT
ATCGCCACTGGCAGCAGCCACTGGTAACAGGATTAGCAGAGCGAGGTATGTAGGCGGTGCTACAGAGTTC
TTGAAGTGGTGGCCTAACTACGGCTACACTAGAAGAACAGTATTTGGTATCTGCGCTCTGCTGAAGCCAG
TTACCTTCGGAAAAAGAGTTGGTAGCTCTTGATCCGGCAAACAAACCACCGCTGGTAGCGGTGGTTTTTT
TGTTTGCAAGCAGCAGATTACGCGCAGAAAAAAAGGATCTCAAGAAGATCCTTTGATCTTTTCTACGGGG
TCTGACGCTCAGTGGAACGAAAACTCACGTTAAGGGATTTTGGTCATGAGATTATCAAAAAGGATCTTCA
CCTAGATCCTTTTAAATTAAAAATGAAGTTTTAAATCAATCTAAAGTATATATGAGTAAACTTGGTCTGA
CAGTTACCAATGCTTAATCAGTGAGGCACCTATCTCAGCGATCTGTCTATTTCGTTCATCCATAGTTGCC
TGACTCCCCGTCGTGTAGATAACTACGATACGGGAGGGCTTACCATCTGGCCCCAGTGCTGCAATGATAC
CGCGAGACCCACGCTCACCGGCTCCAGATTTATCAGCAATAAACCAGCCAGCCGGAAGGGCCGAGCGCAG
AAGTGGTCCTGCAACTTTATCCGCCTCCATCCAGTCTATTAATTGTTGCCGGGAAGCTAGAGTAAGTAGT
TCGCCAGTTAATAGTTTGCGCAACGTTGTTGCCATTGCTACAGGCATCGTGGTGTCACGCTCGTCGTTTG
GTATGGCTTCATTCAGCTCCGGTTCCCAACGATCAAGGCGAGTTACATGATCCCCCATGTTGTGCAAAAA
AGCGGTTAGCTCCTTCGGTCCTCCGATCGTTGTCAGAAGTAAGTTGGCCGCAGTGTTATCACTCATGGTT
ATGGCAGCACTGCATAATTCTCTTACTGTCATGCCATCCGTAAGATGCTTTTCTGTGACTGGTGAGTACT
CAACCAAGTCATTCTGAGAATAGTGTATGCGGCGACCGAGTTGCTCTTGCCCGGCGTCAATACGGGATAA
TACCGCGCCACATAGCAGAACTTTAAAAGTGCTCATCATTGGAAAACGTTCTTCGGGGCGAAAACTCTCA
AGGATCTTACCGCTGTTGAGATCCAGTTCGATGTAACCCACTCGTGCACCCAACTGATCTTCAGCATCTT
TTACTTTCACCAGCGTTTCTGGGTGAGCAAAAACAGGAAGGCAAAATGCCGCAAAAAAGGGAATAAGGGC
GACACGGAAATGTTGAATACTCATACTCTTCCTTTTTCAATATTATTGAAGCATTTATCAGGGTTATTGT
CTCATGAGCGGATACATATTTGAATGTATTTAGAAAAATAAACAAATAGGGGTTCCGCGCACATTTCCCC
GAAAAGTGCCACCTG
Features (pLannotate 1.2.2; 19 found; start..end, strand, type, name):
      5..384     +  enhancer       CMV enhancer: human cytomegalovirus immediate early enhancer
    386..661     +  promoter       chicken β-actin promoter: No description available
    662..1670    +  intron         chimeric intron: chimera between introns from chicken β-actin and rabbit β-globin
   1668..1724    +  CDS            HBB (fragment): HBB_LEPEU - Experimental evidence at protein level: Swiss-Prot protein existence level 1. Involved in oxygen transport from the lung to the various peripheral tissues. From Lepus europaeus (European hare).
   1731..3140    +  CDS            Rorb: RORB_MOUSE - Also known as Nr1f2. Experimental evidence at protein level: Swiss-Prot protein existence level 1. Isoform 1 is critical for hindlimb motor control and for the differentiation of amacrine and horizontal cells in the retina. Regulates the expression of PTF1A synergistically with FOXN4. From Mus musculus (Mouse).
   3285..3747    +  misc_feature   IRES: internal ribosome entry site (IRES) of the encephalomyocarditis virus (EMCV)
   3761..4606    +  CDS            d2EGFP: EGFP destabilized by fusion to residues 422-461 of mouse ornithine decarboxylase, giving an in vivo half-life of ~2 hours mammalian codon-optimized
   4732..4787    +  polyA_signal   β-globin poly(A) signal: rabbit β-globin polyadenylation signal (Gil and Proudfoot, 1987)
   5172..5188    -  protein_bind   lac operator: The lac repressor binds to the lac operator to inhibit transcription in E. coli. This inhibition can be relieved by adding lactose or isopropyl-β-D-thiogalactopyranoside (IPTG). lac repressor encoded by lacI
   5196..5226    -  promoter       lac promoter: promoter for the E. coli lac operon
   5241..5262    -  protein_bind   CAP binding site: CAP binding activates transcription in the presence of cAMP. E. coli catabolite activator protein
   5275..5314    -  CDS            lacI (fragment): lac repressor; lacI; The lac repressor binds to the lac operator to inhibit transcription in E. coli. This inhibition can be relieved by adding lactose or isopropyl-β-D-thiogalactopyranoside (IPTG).
   5321..5343    +  promoter       SV40 promoter (fragment): SV40 enhancer and early promoter
   5367..5502    +  rep_origin     SV40 ori: SV40 origin of replication
   5522..5656    +  polyA_signal   SV40 poly(A) signal: SV40 polyadenylation signal
   5658..5712    -  CDS            lacI (fragment): lac repressor; lacI; The lac repressor binds to the lac operator to inhibit transcription in E. coli. This inhibition can be relieved by adding lactose or isopropyl-β-D-thiogalactopyranoside (IPTG).
   5895..6483    -  rep_origin     ori: high-copy-number ColE1/pMB1/pBR322/pUC origin of replication
   6654..7514    -  CDS            AmpR: β-lactamase; bla; confers resistance to ampicillin, carbenicillin, and related antibiotics
   7515..7619    -  promoter       AmpR promoter: bla
