[The description below was written by a language model from this plasmid's Addgene catalogue record and pLannotate feature annotations shown in this document.]
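Description:
CAG-RORb2-IRES-GFPd2 is a 7,645 bp mammalian expression plasmid built on the pCAGIG backbone. It is maintained in E. coli through a high-copy ColE1/pUC-type origin and selected with ampicillin via the β-lactamase (AmpR) gene and its own promoter. The backbone also carries an SV40 origin of replication with adjacent SV40 promoter and poly(A) fragments, as well as remnants of lac promoter/operator and lacI sequence; these are leftover vector elements and not part of the expression cassette.

The payload is a single bicistronic transcription unit driven by the CAG promoter, annotated here as its three components: the CMV immediate-early enhancer, the chicken β-actin promoter, and a chimeric chicken β-actin/rabbit β-globin intron, which together give strong, broadly active expression in vertebrate cells. Downstream, the untagged mouse Rorb isoform 2 (RORb2) open reading frame of about 1.4 kb, encoding the orphan nuclear receptor RORβ, was inserted between EcoRI and NotI sites that remain intact. An EMCV IRES follows, allowing cap-independent translation of d2EGFP from the same mRNA. This reporter is EGFP fused to a mouse ornithine decarboxylase degradation domain, which shortens its half-life to roughly two hours, so fluorescence reflects recent expression more closely than stable GFP would. A rabbit β-globin polyadenylation signal terminates the transcript.

The construct therefore misexpresses RORb2 while marking the expressing cells with a separate, short-lived green reporter and leaving the transcription factor unfused. The associated publication concerns the gene regulatory network governing the rod versus bipolar cell fate decision in the vertebrate retina, which suggests use in gain-of-function experiments in that setting, although the record does not state the delivery method.
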