Addgene plasmid #73998: CAG-RORb2-IRES-GFPd2
Purpose: Plasmid expressing RORb2-IRES-GFPd2
Depositing lab: Connie Cepko. Depositing organization: Harvard Medical School. Publication: A gene regulatory network controls the binary fate decision of rod and bipolar cells in the vertebrate retina. Wang S, Sengel C, Emerson MM, Cepko CL. Dev Cell. 2014 Sep 8;30(5):513-27. doi: 10.1016/j.devcel.2014.07.018. Epub 2014 Aug 21. PubMed 25155555.
Backbone
  Vector backbone: pCAGIG
  Backbone manufacturer: addgene Plasmid #11159
  Backbone size w/o insert (bp): 6232
  Total vector size (bp): 7645
  Vector type: Mammalian Expression
Growth in bacteria
  Bacterial resistance: Ampicillin, 100 μg/mL
  Growth temperature: 37°C
  Growth strain: DH5alpha
  Copy number: High Copy
Gene/Insert
  Gene/Insert name: RORb2 ORF
  Species: M. musculus (mouse)
  Insert size (bp): 1413
  GenBank ID: NM_146095.4
  Entrez Gene: Rorb (a.k.a. Nr1f2, RZR-beta, RZRB, Rorbeta, hstp)
  Promoter: CAG
  Tag / fusion protein: none
  Cloning method: Restriction Enzyme; 5′ cloning site EcoRI (not destroyed); 3′ cloning site NotI (not destroyed)
  Sequencing primers: 5′ gttcggcttctggcgtgt
Terms and licenses: Academic/Nonprofit Terms; Industry Terms: Not Available to Industry
How to cite: CAG-RORb2-IRES-GFPd2 was a gift from Connie Cepko (Addgene plasmid # 73998 ; http://n2t.net/addgene:73998 ; RRID:Addgene_73998)
