>Addgene plasmid #73998 | CAG-RORb2-IRES-GFPd2 | addgene partial sequence | sequence record 179985 | Addgene partial insert sequence RORb2
TTTGGCAAAGAATTCGCCACCATGTGTGAGAACCAGCCCAAAACTAAAGCTGACGGCACTGCACAAATTG
AAGTGATACCATGCAAAATTTGTGGCGATAAATCCTCCGGGATCCACTACGGAGTCATCACGTGTGAAGG
CTGCAAGGGATTCTTCAGGAGGAGCCAGCAGAACAATGCCTCTTACTCCTGCCCAAGGCAGAGAAACTGT
TTAATTGACAGAACCAACAGGAACCGTTGCCAACACTGCCGCCTGCAGAAGTGTCTTGCCCTAGGAATGT
CAAGAGATGCTGTAAAGTTCGGGAGGATGTCCAAGAAGCAGCGGGACAGCCTGTATGCTGAGGTGCAGAA
GCATCAGCAAAGGCTGCAGGAGCAGCGGCAGCAGCAGAGTGGGGAGGCGGAGGCCCTCGCCAGGGTGTAC
AGCAGCAGCATTAGCAATGGCCTCAGCAACCTGAACACCGAGACCGGCGGCACATACGCCAACGGGCACG
TCATTGACCTGCCCAAGTCCGAAGGTTATTACAGCATAGATTCCGGTCAGCCGTCTCCCGATCAGTCAGG
ACTGGACATGACTGGGATCAAACAGATAAAGCAAGAACCTATCTATGACCTCACATCTGTACCCAACTTG
TTTACCTATAGCTCTTTCAACAACGGGCAGTTAGCTCCCGGGATAACAATGTCTGAGATCGATCGAATTG
CACAGAACATCATTAAGTCCCATTTGGAGACATGTCAGTACACCATGGAAGAACTCCATCAGCTGGCATG
GCAGACCCACACCTACGAGGAAATCAAGGCGTATCAAAGCAAGTCCAGGGAGGCTCTGTGGCAGCAGTGT
GCCATCCAGATCACCCATGCTATCCAGTACGTGGTGGAGTTCGCCAAGCGGATAACAGGCTTCATGGAGC
TGTGTCAGAACGATCAGATCTTACTTCTGAAGTCAGGTTGCTTGGAAGTGGTTTTAGTGAGAATGTGTCG
TGCCTTCAACCCATTAAACAACACTGTTCTGTTTGAAGGAAAATATGGAGGAATGCAAATGTTCAAAGCC
TTAGGTTCGGATGACCTAGTGAATGAAGCATTTGACTTTGCGAAGAATCTGTGTTCCTTGCAGCTGACTG
AGGAAGAGATTGCTCTGTTCTCCTCTGCTGTTCTGATATCCCCAGACCGAGCCTGGCTGATCGAACCAAG
AAAAGTCCAGAAGCTTCAGGAAAAGATTTATTTTGCACTGCAACATGTGATTCAGAAGAACCACCTGGAT
GATGAGACCCTGGCAAAGTTAATAGCCAAGATACCAACTATCACGGCAGTCTGCAACTTGCATGGGGAGA
AGCTGCAGGTATTTAAGCAGTCTCATCCAGACATAGTGAATACACTGTTTCCTCCATTGTACAAGGAGCT
CTTTAATCCTGACTGTGCTGCGGTCTGCAAATGAGCGGCCGCTACGTAAA
