>Addgene plasmid #73998 | CAG-RORb2-IRES-GFPd2 | addgene partial sequence | sequence record 179986 | Addgene partial plasmid next-generation sequencing result (GFPd2 and backbone)
CGAAGCCGCTTGGAATAAGGCCGGTGTGCGTTTGTCTATATGTTATTTTCCACCATATTGCCGTCTTTTG
GCAATGTGAGGGCCCGGAAACCTGGCCCTGTCTTCTTGACGAGCATTCCTAGGGGTCTTTCCCCTCTCGC
CAAAGGAATGCAAGGTCTGTTGAATGTCGTGAAGGAAGCAGTTCCTCTGGAAGCTTCTTGAAGACAAACA
ACGTCTGTAGCGACCCTTTGCAGGCAGCGGAACCCCCCACCTGGCGACAGGTGCCTCTGCGGCCAAAAGC
CACGTGTATAAGATACACCTGCAAAGGCGGCACAACCCCAGTGCCACGTTGTGAGTTGGATAGTTGTGGA
AAGAGTCAAATGGCTCTCCTCAAGCGTATTCAACAAGGGGCTGAAGGATGCCCAGAAGGTACCCCATTGT
ATGGGATCTGATCTGGGGCCTCGGTGCACATGCTTTACATGTGTTTAGTCGAGGTTAAAAAAACGTCTAG
GCCCCCCGAACCACGGGGACGTGGTTTTCCTTTGAAAAACACGATGATAATATGGCCACAACCATGGTGA
GCAAGGGCGAGGAGCTGTTCACCGGGGTGGTGCCCATCCTGGTCGAGCTGGACGGCGACGTAAACGGCCA
CAAGTTCAGCGTGTCCGGCGAGGGCGAGGGCGATGCCACCTACGGCAAGCTGACCCTGAAGTTCATCTGC
ACCACCGGCAAGCTGCCCGTGCCCTGGCCCACCCTCGTGACCACCCTGACCTACGGCGTGCAGTGCTTCA
GCCGCTACCCCGACCACATGAAGCAGCACGACTTCTTCAAGTCCGCCATGCCCGAAGGCTACGTCCAGGA
GCGCACCATCTTCTTCAAGGACGACGGCAACTACAAGACCCGCGCCGAGGTGAAGTTCGAGGGCGACACC
CTGGTGAACCGCATCGAGCTGAAGGGCATCGACTTCAAGGAGGACGGCAACATCCTGGGGCACAAGCTGG
AGTACAACTACAACAGCCACAACGTCTATATCATGGCCGACAAGCAGAAGAACGGCATCAAGGTGAACTT
CAAGATCCGCCACAACATCGAGGACGGCAGCGTGCAGCTCGCCGACCACTACCAGCAGAACACCCCCATC
GGCGACGGCCCCGTGCTGCTGCCCGACAACCACTACCTGAGCACCCAGTCCGCCCTGAGCAAAGACCCCA
ACGAGAAGCGCGATCACATGGTCCTGCTGGAGTTCGTGACCGCCGCCGGGATCACTCTCGGCATGGACGA
GCTGTACAAGAAGCTTAGCCATGGCTTCCCGCCGGAGGTGGAGGAGCAGGATGATGGCACGCTGCCCATG
TCTTGTGCCCAGGAGAGCGGGATGGACCGTCACCCTGCAGCCTGTGCTTCTGCTAGGATCAATGTGTAGG
CGGCCCCGCCAGCACAGTGGTCGATCGACCAATGCCCTGGCTCACAAATACCACTGAGATCTTTTTCCCT
CTGCCAAAAATTATGGGGACATCATGAAGCCCCTTGAGCATCTGACTTCTGGCTAATAAAGGAAATTTAT
TTTCATTGCAATAGTGTGTTGGAATTTTTTGTGTCTCTCACTCGGAAGGACATATGGGAGGGCAAATCAT
TTAAAACATCAGAATGAGTATTTGGTTTAGAGTTTGGCAACATATGCCCATATGCTGGCTGCCATGAACA
AAGGTTGGCTATAAAGAGGTCATCAGTATATGAAACAGCCCCCTGCTGTCCATTCCTTATTCCATAGAAA
AGCCTTGACTTGAGGTTAGATTTTTTTTATATTTTGTTTTGTGTTATTTTTTTCTTTAACATCCCTAAAA
TTTTCCTTACATGTTTTACTAGCCAGATTTTTCCTCCTCTCCTGACTACTCCCAGTCATAGCTGTCCCTC
TTCTCTTATGGAGATCCCTCGACCTGCAGCCCAAGCTTGGCGTAATCATGGTCATAGCTGTTTCCTGTGT
GAAATTGTTATCCGCTCACAATTCCACACAACATACGAGCCGGAAGCATAAAGTGTAAAGCCTGGGGTGC
CTAATGAGTGAGCTAACTCACATTAATTGCGTTGCGCTCACTGCCCGCTTTCCAGTCGGGAAACCTGTCG
TGCCAGCGGATCCGCATCTCAATTAGTCAGCAACCATAGTCCCGCCCCTAACTCCGCCCATCCCGCCCCT
AACTCCGCCCAGTTCCGCCCATTCTCCGCCCCATGGCTGACTAATTTTTTTTATTTATGCAGAGGCCGAG
GCCGCCTCGGCCTCTGAGCTATTCCAGAAGTAGTGAGGAGGCTTTTTTGGAGGCCTAGGCTTTTGCAAAA
AGCTAACTTGTTTATTGCAGCTTATAATGGTTACAAATAAAGCAATAGCATCACAAATTTCACAAATAAA
GCATTTTTTTCACTGCATTCTAGTTGTGGTTTGTCCAAACTCATCAATGTATCTTATCATGTCTGGATCC
GCTGCATTAATGAATCGGCCAACGCGCGGGGAGAGGCGGTTTGCGTATTGGGCGCTCTTCCGCTTCCTCG
CTCACTGACTCGCTGCGCTCGGTCGTTCGGCTGCGGCGAGCGGTATCAGCTCACTCAAAGGCGGTAATAC
GGTTATCCACAGAATCAGGGGATAACGCAGGAAAGAACATGTGAGCAAAAGGCCAGCAAAAGGCCAGGAA
CCGTAAAAAGGCCGCGTTGCTGGCGTTTTTCCATAGGCTCCGCCCCCCTGACGAGCATCACAAAAATCGA
CGCTCAAGTCAGAGGTGGCGAAACCCGACAGGACTATAAAGATACCAGGCGTTTCCCCCTGGAAGCTCCC
TCGTGCGCTCTCCTGTTCCGACCCTGCCGCTTACCGGATACCTGTCCGCCTTTCTCCCTTCGGGAAGCGT
GGCGCTTTCTCATAGCTCACGCTGTAGGTATCTCAGTTCGGTGTAGGTCGTTCGCTCCAAGCTGGGCTGT
GTGCACGAACCCCCCGTTCAGCCCGACCGCTGCGCCTTATCCGGTAACTATCGTCTTGAGTCCAACCCGG
TAAGACACGACTTATCGCCACTGGCAGCAGCCACTGGTAACAGGATTAGCAGAGCGAGGTATGTAGGCGG
TGCTACAGAGTTCTTGAAGTGGTGGCCTAACTACGGCTACACTAGAAGAACAGTATTTGGTATCTGCGCT
CTGCTGAAGCCAGTTACCTTCGGAAAAAGAGTTGGTAGCTCTTGATCCGGCAAACAAACCACCGCTGGTA
GCGGTGGTTTTTTTGTTTGCAAGCAGCAGATTACGCGCAGAAAAAAAGGATCTCAAGAAGATCCTTTGAT
CTTTTCTACGGGGTCTGACGCTCAGTGGAACGAAAACTCACGTTAAGGGATTTTGGTCATGAGATTATCA
AAAAGGATCTTCACCTAGATCCTTTTAAATTAAAAATGAAGTTTTAAATCAATCTAAAGTATATATGAGT
AAACTTGGTCTGACAGTTACCAATGCTTAATCAGTGAGGCACCTATCTCAGCGATCTGTCTATTTCGTTC
ATCCATAGTTGCCTGACTCCCCGTCGTGTAGATAACTACGATACGGGAGGGCTTACCATCTGGCCCCAGT
GCTGCAATGATACCGCGAGACCCACGCTCACCGGCTCCAGATTTATCAGCAATAAACCAGCCAGCCGGAA
GGGCCGAGCGCAGAAGTGGTCCTGCAACTTTATCCGCCTCCATCCAGTCTATTAATTGTTGCCGGGAAGC
TAGAGTAAGTAGTTCGCCAGTTAATAGTTTGCGCAACGTTGTTGCCATTGCTACAGGCATCGTGGTGTCA
CGCTCGTCGTTTGGTATGGCTTCATTCAGCTCCGGTTCCCAACGATCAAGGCGAGTTACATGATCCCCCA
TGTTGTGCAAAAAAGCGGTTAGCTCCTTCGGTCCTCCGATCGTTGTCAGAAGTAAGTTGGCCGCAGTGTT
ATCACTCATGGTTATGGCAGCACTGCATAATTCTCTTACTGTCATGCCATCCGTAAGATGCTTTTCTGTG
ACTGGTGAGTACTCAACCAAGTCATTCTGAGAATAGTGTATGCGGCGACCGAGTTGCTCTTGCCCGGCGT
CAATACGGGATAATACCGCGCCACATAGCAGAACTTTAAAAGTGCTCATCATTGGAAAACGTTCTTCGGG
GCGAAAACTCTCAAGGATCTTACCGCTGTTGAGATCCAGTTCGATGTAACCCACTCGTGCACCCAACTGA
TCTTCAGCATCTTTTACTTTCACCAGCGTTTCTGGGTGAGCAAAAACAGGAAGGCAAAATGCCGCAAAAA
AGGGAATAAGGGCGACACGGAAATGTTGAATACTCATACTCTTCCTTTTTCAATATTATTGAAGCATTTA
TCAGGGTTATTGTCTCATGAGCGGATACATATTTGAATGTATTTAGAAAAATAAACAAATAGGGGTTCCG
CGCACATTTCCCCGAAAAGTGCCACCTGGGTCGACATTGATTATTGACTAGTTATTAATAGTAATCAATT
ACGGGGTCATTAGTTCATAGCCCATATATGGAGTTCCGCGTTACATAACTTACGGTAAATGGCCCGCCTG
GCTGACCGCCCAACGACCCCCGCCCATTGACGTCAATAATGACGTATGTTCCCATAGTAACGCCAATAGG
GACTTTCCATTGACGTCAATGGGTGGAGTATTTACGGTAAACTGCCCACTTGGCAGTACATCAAGTGTAT
CATATGCCAAGTACGCCCCCTATTGACGTCAATGACGGTAAATGGCCCGCCTGGCATTATGCCCAGTACA
TGACCTTATGGGACTTTCCTACTTGGCAGTACATCTACGTATTAGTCATCGCTATTACCATGGTCGAGGT
GAGCCCCACGTTCTGCTTC
